Addgene plasmid #29156: pEMS1354
Purpose: Expression of the reporter gene under the control of the MiniPromoter in this plasmid has not been tested
Depositing lab: Elizabeth Simpson. Depositing organization: University of British Columbia. Publication: A regulatory toolbox of MiniPromoters to drive selective expression in the brain. Portales-Casamar E, Swanson DJ, Liu L, de Leeuw CN, Banks KG, Ho Sui SJ, Fulton DL, Ali J, Amirabbasi M, Arenillas DJ, Babyak N, Black SF, Bonaguro RJ, Brauer E, Candido TR, Castellarin M, Chen J, Chen Y, Cheng JC, Chopra V, Docking TR, Dreolini L, D'Souza CA, Flynn EK, Glenn R, Hatakka K, Hearty TG, Imanian B, Jiang S, Khorasan-zadeh S, Komljenovic I, Laprise S, Liao NY, Lim JS, Lithwick S, Liu F, Liu J, Lu M, McConechy M, McLeod AJ, Milisavljevic M, Mis J, O'Connor K, Palma B, Palmquist DL, Schmouth JF, Swanson MI, Tam B, Ticoll A, Turner JL, Varhol R, Vermeulen J, Watkins RF, Wilson G, Wong BK, Wong SH, Wong TY, Yang GS, Ypsilanti AR, Jones SJ, Holt RA, Goldowitz D, Wasserman WW, Simpson EM. Proc Natl Acad Sci U S A. 2010 Sep 21. 107(38):16589-94. 10.1073/pnas.1009158107 PubMed 20807748.
Backbone
  Vector backbone: pEMS1306
  Backbone size w/o insert (bp): 16454
Growth in bacteria
  Bacterial resistance: Ampicillin, 100 μg/mL
  Growth temperature: 37°C
  Growth strain: DH5alpha
  Growth instructions: DH10B
  Copy number: High Copy
Gene/Insert
  Gene/Insert name: Ple138 (alt names: NR2E1; Orphan nuclear receptor NR2E1)
  Species: H. sapiens (human)
  Insert size (bp): 1996
  Entrez Gene: NR2E1 (a.k.a. TLL, TLX, XTLL)
  Tag / fusion protein: EGFP-NLS (C terminal on backbone)
  Cloning method: Restriction Enzyme; 5′ cloning site MluI (unknown if destroyed); 3′ cloning site MluI (unknown if destroyed)
  Sequencing primers: 5′ Unknown
Terms and licenses: Academic/Nonprofit Terms; Industry Terms: Not Available to Industry
Depositor comments: Insert was not sequence confirmed, ends may be different and may contain some internal SNPs (sequence is based on initial cloning design, and not necessarirly final cloning design) Please note that Addgene's sequencing results differ from the full sequence information provided by the depositing laboratory by a 6 nucleotide insertion between bp#2169/2170, a 21 nucleotide deletion at bp#116-136 and a 7 nucleotide deletion at bp# 166-17321 nucleotide deletion at bp# 116-136. These differences are not known to affect the function of the plasmid.
How to cite: pEMS1354 was a gift from Elizabeth Simpson (Addgene plasmid # 29156 ; http://n2t.net/addgene:29156 ; RRID:Addgene_29156)
