[The description below was written by a language model from this plasmid's Addgene catalogue record.]
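Description:
pEMS1354 is a MiniPromoter reporter plasmid built on the large pEMS1306 backbone (about 16.5 kb without insert). It is propagated in E. coli as a high-copy plasmid under ampicillin selection. The record gives no feature table, so the origin of replication, polyadenylation signals and any other backbone elements, including whatever accounts for the backbone's unusual size, are not stated here. The intended delivery route into mammalian cells or animals is likewise not specified.

The insert is Ple138, a roughly 2 kb human MiniPromoter designed from regulatory sequence of NR2E1, the orphan nuclear receptor gene also known as TLX or TLL. It was cloned into an MluI site on both ends. Because this is a promoter element rather than a coding sequence, the EGFP-NLS listed as a C-terminal backbone "tag" is best read as the downstream reporter. Ple138 is positioned to drive a nuclear-localised green fluorescent protein, so that cells in which the MiniPromoter is active would show labelled nuclei.

The construct belongs to a collection of compact human promoters intended to give selective, region- or cell-type-restricted expression in the brain. The record states explicitly, however, that reporter expression from this particular plasmid has not been tested. The depositor also cautions that the insert was not sequence confirmed. The supplied sequence reflects the initial cloning design, so the insert ends may differ and internal SNPs may be present. Repository sequencing found a small insertion and two short deletions relative to the depositor's sequence, none of which is known to affect function.
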