>Addgene plasmid #29156 | pEMS1354 | addgene partial sequence | sequence record 39416 | pEMS1307-fwd 5'-ccgcacgtctaagaaaccat-3'
TAAGTAGGCGTATCACGAGGCCCTTTCGTCTTCAAGAATTAATTCCGATCATATTCAATAACCCTTAATG
AATTCGAGCTCCTAGGCCGGCCACGCGTCTACGCCTTAAATCCGAGGTCCCCCGTGGCCTGCAGCAGCTT
TGCCTGAGTAGAAGGCAGCCCGCACTAAGGCTCCAGGCTTATTTGGGACCTGGTGGGCGACGGGGCCTCA
GCCCCTCCCGCCTACCCTGGAGCTTGTTGCCGCCGTTACCACTGAACCAGTCATGCCAGAAAGTCATCAC
GATGATTTCAGAACTGTATTGTGATTTATGCAAAGCGCGCCGATAATTACAGCCGGGCGCACAGAACACA
GGATGCATATGCTGCGGGTGTGTGCGCGCAGTGTTGTGCCTTTCGCCAGGGCTGAATGGGGTGTGTGTGT
ATTCCGTAGGCATCTTCTTGACACCATGCTTGATCGCACAGCCCGCTCCCCCTGGGACGCCCAGGCGGAG
GACCTGCTGCGCCCTCCCAGGGCTCGGGGGACTCCAGCATTCACTTGCACGCACAGGCGAACTCTGATTG
AAAGCCCGGGATGACACCGAGTCTGGAG
