>Addgene plasmid #29156 | pEMS1354 | addgene partial sequence | sequence record 39417 | EGFP-N 5'-CGTCGCCGTCCAGCTCGACCAG-3'
ACCATGGTGGCGGAAGTTCCTATACCTTTTGAAGAATAGGAACTTCGGCGCGCCACGCGTTGAGGAAGAA
GGAAGAACAGCAAGAGAGGGATGTTGAAAGACAGAGATGGAGACACGAAAATGGCCTTCCTACGGAGCGA
AATCCCTCTTTTTCCCCATTCCTGTCACTCAGTCTTCGATCTCTCCCTCTACATAGGCATGCAGAGTGTG
GGCAATCTCTGCCGACCGCTGGTCTCCCAAGGAAAGAAGGAAAACACTACCGCAGTCTCAGAGGCAGACG
GGCTCCGCGCTGCCGGAACCCAAGCGCAGAGTGGGAAAACTAGATTGCTGGGAAATCTTCCGAGGGAAGA
GGCGGCCAGGTCCGGGTTTCCGGGGAGAGCCGCGCACGCAGCGGCGAAGGGTCCCCGAAGTTCATTACCC
CGTGACTTTGTGCCTGTCGCTGCGGGCTGGGTCCCCTGTAATATCTCCAGAAGCGCTCTGACAGGCAGCC
GCGGGGAGGGGAATAGGGCGTCCCTGGCCCACTTAGCTTTTCCCCCAACTCCTGGCGGGGTCTGACGTCA
GCCATGTGCGGGGAGGGGATGGGAAGAGGGAGGGGGTTAAATGCTAATGATATTAATGAACCTCCAAGCG
GCTCCCAAAGAAAATGCAGGCGCTGTCGGAGCTTACGAGTTAGAAAGT
